>Addgene plasmid #213244 | TH1532-DuET | addgene full sequence | sequence record 431803 | Addgene NGS Result
ATCTGGAGCCGGTGAGCGTGGGTCTCGCGGTATCATTGCAGCACTGGGGCCAGATGGTAAGCCCTCCCGT
ATCGTAGTTATCTACACGACGGGGAGTCAGGCAACTATGGATGAACGAAATAGACAGATCGCTGAGATAG
GTGCCTCACTGATTAAGCATTGGTAACTGTCAGACCAAGTTTACTCATATATACTTTAGATTGATTTAAA
ACTTCATTTTTAATTTAAAAGGATCTAGGTGAAGATCCTTTTTGATAATCTCATGACCAAAATCCCTTAA
CGTGAGTTTTCGTTCCACTGAGCGTCAGACCCCGTAGAAAAGATCAAAGGATCTTCTTGAGATCCTTTTT
TTCTGCGCGTAATCTGCTGCTTGCAAACAAAAAAACCACCGCTACCAGCGGTGGTTTGTTTGCCGGATCA
AGAGCTACCAACTCTTTTTCCGAAGGTAACTGGCTTCAGCAGAGCGCAGATACCAAATACTGTTCTTCTA
GTGTAGCCGTAGTTAGGCCACCACTTCAAGAACTCTGTAGCACCGCCTACATACCTCGCTCTGCTAATCC
TGTTACCAGTGGCTGCTGCCAGTGGCGATAAGTCGTGTCTTACCGGGTTGGACTCAAGACGATAGTTACC
GGATAAGGCGCAGCGGTCGGGCTGAACGGGGGGTTCGTGCACACAGCCCAGCTTGGAGCGAACGACCTAC
ACCGAACTGAGATACCTACAGCGTGAGCTATGAGAAAGCGCCACGCTTCCCGAAGGGAGAAAGGCGGACA
GGTATCCGGTAAGCGGCAGGGTCGGAACAGGAGAGCGCACGAGGGAGCTTCCAGGGGGAAACGCCTGGTA
TCTTTATAGTCCTGTCGGGTTTCGCCACCTCTGACTTGAGCGTCGATTTTTGTGATGCTCGTCAGGGGGG
CGGAGCCTATGGAAAAACGCCAGCAACGCGGCCTTTTTACGGTTCCTGGCCTTTTGCTGGCCTTTTGCTC
ACATGTTCTTTCCTGCGTTATCCCCTGATTCTGTGGATAACCGTATTACCGCCTTTGAGTGAGCTGATAC
CGCTCGCCGCAGCCGAACGACCGAGCGCAGCGAGTCAGTGAGCGAGGAAGCGGAAGAGCGCCCAATACGC
AAACCGCCTCTCCCCGCGCGTTGGCCGATTCATTAATGCAGCTGGCACGACAGGTTTCCCGACTGGAAAG
CGGGCAGTGAGCGCAACGCAATTAATGTGAGTTAGCTCACTCATTAGGCACCCCAGGCTTTACACTTTAT
GCTTCCGGCTCGTATGTTGTGTGGAATTGTGAGCGGATAACAATTTCACACAGGAAACAGCTATGACCAT
GATTACGCCAAGCTCTAGCTAGAGGTCGACGGTATACAGACATGATAAGATACATTGATGAGTTTGGACA
AACCACAACTAGAATGCAGTGAAAAAAATGCTTTATTTGTGAAATTTGTGATGCTATTGCTTTATTTGTA
ACCATTATAAGCTGCAATAAACAAGTTGGGGTGGGCGAAGAACTCCAGCATGAGATCCCCGCGCTGGAGG
ATCATCCAGCCGGCGTCCCGGAAAACGATTCCGAAGCCCAACCTTTCATAGAAGGCGGCGGTGGAATCGA
AATCTCGTGATGGCAGGTTGGGCGTCGCTTGGTCGGTCATTTCGAACCCCAGAGTCCCGCTCAGAAGAAC
TCGTCAAGAAGGCGATAGAAGGCGATGCGCTGCGAATCGGGAGCGGCGATACCGTAAAGCACGAGGAAGC
GGTCAGCCCATTCGCCGCCAAGCTCTTCAGCAATATCACGGGTAGCCAACGCTATGTCCTGATAGCGGTC
CGCCACACCCAGCCGGCCACAGTCGATGAATCCAGAAAAGCGGCCATTTTCCACCATGATATTCGGCAAG
CAGGCATCGCCATGGGTCACGACGAGATCCTCGCCGTCGGGCATGCGCGCCTTGAGCCTGGCGAACAGTT
CGGCTGGCGCGAGCCCCTGATGCTCTTCGTCCAGATCATCCTGATCGACAAGACCGGCTTCCATCCGAGT
ACGTGCTCGCTCGATGCGATGTTTCGCTTGGTGGTCGAATGGGCAGGTAGCCGGATCAAGCGTATGCAGC
CGCCGCATTGCATCAGCCATGATGGATACTTTCTCGGCAGGAGCAAGGTGAGATGACAGGAGATCCTGCC
CCGGCACTTCGCCCAATAGCAGCCAGTCCCTTCCCGCTTCAGTGACAACGTCGAGCACAGCTGCGCAAGG
AACGCCCGTCGTGGCCAGCCACGATAGCCGCGCTGCCTCGTCCTGCAGTTCATTCAGGGCACCGGACAGG
TCGGTCTTGACAAAAAGAACCGGGCGCCCCTGCGCTGACAGCCGGAACACGGCGGCATCAGAGCAGCCGA
TTGTCTGTTGTGCCCAGTCATAGCCGAATAGCCTCTCCACCCAAGCGGCCGGAGAACCTGCGTGCAATCC
ATCTTGTTCAATCATGCGAAACGATCCTCATCCTGTCTCTTGATCAGATCCGAAAATGGATATACAAGCT
CCCGGGAGCTTTTTGCAAAAGCCTAGGCCTCCAAAAAAGCCTCCTCACTACTTCTGGAATAGCTCAGAGG
CAGAGGCGGCCTCGGCCTCTGCATAAATAAAAAAAATTAGTCAGCCATGGGGCGGAGAATGGGCGGAACT
GGGCGGAGTTAGGGGCGGGATGGGCGGAGTTAGGGGCGGGACTATGGTTGCTGACTAATTGAGATGCATG
CTTTGCATACTTCTGCCTGCTGGGGAGCCTGGGGACTTTCCACACCTGGTTGCTGACTAATTGAGATGCA
TGCTTTGCATACTTCTGCCTGCTGGGGAGCCTGGGGACTTTCCACACCCTAACTGACACACATTCCACAG
AATTAATTCGCGTTAAATTTTTGTTAAATCAGCTCATTTTTTAACCAATAGGCCGAAATCGGCAAAATCC
CTTATAAATCAAAAGAATAGACCGAGATAGGGT
[37 nt withheld, positions 2974-3010]
AAAGAACGTGGACTCCAACGTCAAAGG
[49 nt withheld, positions 3038-3086]
T
[91 nt withheld, positions 3088-3178]
G
[124 nt withheld, positions 3180-3303]
GGGGATACCCCCTAGAGCCCCAGCTGGTTCTTTCCGCCTCAGAAGCCATAGAGCCCACCGCATCCCCAGC
ATGCCTGCTATTGTCTTCCCAATCCTCCCCCTTGCTGTCCTGCCCCACCCCACCCCCCAGAATAGAATGA
CACCTACTCAGACAATGCGATGCAATTTCCTCATTTTATTAGGAAAGGACAGTGGGAGTGGCACCTTCCA
GGGTCAAGGAAGGCACGGGGGAGGGGCAAACAACAGATGGCTGGCAACTAGAAGGCACAGTCGAGGCTGA
TCAGCGGGTTTAAACGGGCCCTCTAGAGCGGCCGCTTAGGCAGGGGCCACCTGAGATGTCTCGGTCTTAG
ACACGGTTGTGCTGGCCTCATCCGAGGAGGCGGTACCGACGTGGCTCAGAGACACTTGCTTGTGATAGGT
GGCGGCAGGTCCAGGAGGTCCTGTTCTGCCGGTCAGTGCGGCAGAAGCCTCAGGATAATCGCCTGCGGCC
ATAGCGCCGCCAGATTTGTGGCCTCTTCTAGGTCTGCAACAGCACCGGCTGGTGAACCTCCGCCAGCTTT
CCACGGTCTTGCCGCTCCAAATCCAAACGCCGCTGGTGATGCCCACGACCAGGCACATAAAGTACTTCAG
CATCAGGACCCAGTACTCTGGCTTGGCTCTAGGCTGGCCTGTATCGTGGCCAGGACAGGCACATGTCAGA
GCGGCTTCCCAGCTCTCTCTGTAGTGCTGTTCGTACAGGTAGCAAGCCACCACGATAGAGGCGGGCACTG
TGTACAGCAGGGTGAAGATGCCGATGCGGATCATCAGTTTTTCCAGCTTGTCGGTCTTGGTGCCGCCTTG
CTTGATCACGCTTCTGATCCGGAACAGGGACACAAAGCCGGCCAGCAAAAACAGGGTGCCCACGAGCAGA
TACAGCACCAGAGGTCCCAGCACGAAGCCTCTCAGGCTGTTCAGGTTCTGGTTGCCCACGTAACAGATTC
CGGCCACAGGATCGCCGTCCACGCTGGACAGAGCCAGGGCTGTAATAGACTTCACGCTGGGGATCAGCCA
GGCGGCCAGATGAAAATACTGGGCGTAGCCGGCAATGGCCTCGTTGCCCCACTTCATTCCAGCGGCCAGA
AACCAGGTCAGGCTCAGGATGACCCACCAAATGGAGCTGGCCATGCCGAAGAAGTACACCAGCAGAAACA
CGATGGTGCACAGAGCGGGGCCTGTTGTCTCGTAGTGGATGTGGTTGTGCTCTCTGCTACAGGCAACGCT
GGCATGTCCCACAACCAGCCGCACGAGAAATCCCAGGGACACGCACAGGTAACAGGCGCTCAGGAAGATG
ATAGGCCGCTCGGGGTATCTGAACCGTTCCATGTCGATCAGGAAGGTGGCCACGGTTGTAGAGGTGCTGA
TGAAGCACAGCACGCTCCAAAGGCCGATCCAGAAGGTGGCGAAGGTTCTCTCGTCGGCGCTGAAGCTAGG
CTGGTAACAAGGAACGGCGCAATTTGGCACCTGGCCGGTCCGCACTTTGTTGTACAGAGGATGGCTCTCT
TTCAGGATGGGCACGAAGGGTTCTCTGCACTTGCACACGAAAGGTCCGCCAGCAGGACATTCTCCGCCAG
AAGCAGGAGCACCTGGAGGTCCAGGCAGTGTAGGCTTGGCTGGAAAAGGTCTAGGTGGAGCGGTGGTGGC
CTCGCTTCTGTTGTAGTCCATGCACAGCACCTCGGCATCTCTGCCCAGCACAGGCAGTCTATCACAGCTC
ATCCGCTCAGGCCAGGCGAAGCCGTACTGTCTCATCAGAGGGCTACATCCGGCTTTGGCCCTCTCGCACA
CGGATCTGCATGGAGGCAGAGGCTTGTGGTAGTCAGGCAGGCAGATAGGGGTGTACATGGAGCACAGGAA
GAACCGCAGGTCGGGGCTACACTGGATTTCCACCAGGGGCCAAAACTGGTGCACTTCCAGTCCGGCCTCA
TCCTGGGTGTCGTGGTTGAACTGGTTGGGCATGTGTGTCAGGTTGTAGCCGATGCCTCTGCACATAGGCA
CGGTGATCTCTTGGCACACAGGGGCCTTAGAGGCCAATTGACTCCCTGCAGGAGCGAATTCGGCGTAGTC
AGGCACATCGTAAGGGTAGCCCTCGCCAGGTCCTGTCAGCATGCTCAGGAACAGGGCCAGCAGAACTTGA
GGGATACACAGCGCCATGGTGGCGGCAAGCTTAAGTTTAAACGCTAGCCAGCTTGGGTCTCCCTATAGTG
AGTCGTATTAATTTCGATAAGCCAGTAAGCAGTGGGTTCTCTAGTTAGCCAGAGAGCTCTGCTTATATAG
ACCTCCCACCGTACACGCCTACCGCCCATTTGCGTCAATGGGGCGGAGTTGTTACGACATTTTGGAAAGT
CCCGTTGATTTTGGTGCCAAAACAAACTCCCATTGACGTCAATGGGGTGGAGACTTGGAAATCCCCGTGA
GTCAAACCGCTATCCACGCCCATTGATGTACTGCCAAAACCGCATCACCATGGTAATAGCGATGACTAAT
ACGTAGATGTACTGCCAAGTAGGAAAGTCCCATAAGGTCATGTACTGGGCATAATGCCAGGCGGGCCATT
TACCGTCATTGACGTCAATAGGGGGCGTACTTGGCATATGATACACTTGATGTACTGCCAAGTGGGCAGT
TTACCGTAAATACTCCACCCATTGACGTCAATGGAAAGTCCCTATTGGCGTTACTATGGGAACATACGTC
ATTATTGACGTCAATGGGCGGGGGTCGTTGGGCGGTCAGCCAGGCGGGCCATTTACCGTAAGTTATGTAA
CGCGGAACTCCATATATGGGCTATGAACTAATGACCCCGTAATTGATTACTATTAATAACTAGTCAATAA
TCAATGTCAACGCGTATATCTGGCCCGTACATCGCGAAGCAGCGCAAAACGCCTAACCCTAAGCAGATTC
TTCATGCAAATGTCGGTCAAGCCTTGCCTTGTTGTAGCTTAAATTTTGCTCGCGCACTACTCAGCGACCT
CCAACACACAAGCAGGGAGCAGATACTGGCTTAACTATGCGGCATCAGAGCAGATTGTACTGAGAGTGCA
CCATAGGGGATCGGGAGATCTCCCGATCCGTCGACGTCAGGTGGCACTTTTCGGGGAAATGTGCGCGGAA
CCCCTATTTGTTTATTTTTCTAAATACATTCAAATATGTATCCGCTCATGAGACAATAACCCTGATAAAT
GCTTCAATAATATTGAAAAAGGAAGAGTATGAGTATTCAACATTTCCGTGTCGCCCTTATTCCCTTTTTT
GCGGCATTTTGCCTTCCTGTTTTTGCTCACCCAGAAACGCTGGTGAAAGTAAAAGATGCTGAAGATCAGT
TGGGTGCACGAGTGGGTTACATCGAACTGGATCTCAACAGCGGTAAGATCCTTGAGAGTTTTCGCCCCGA
AGAACGTTTTCCAATGATGAGCACTTTTAAAGTTCTGCTATGTGGCGCGGTATTATCCCGTATTGACGCC
GGGCAAGAGCAACTCGGTCGCCGCATACACTATTCTCAGAATGACTTGGTTGAGTACTCACCAGTCACAG
AAAAGCATCTTACGGATGGCATGACAGTAAGAGAATTATGCAGTGCTGCCATAACCATGAGTGATAACAC
TGCGGCCAACTTACTTCTGACAACGATCGGAGGACCGAAGGAGCTAACCGCTTTTTTGCACAACATGGGG
GATCATGTAACTCGCCTTGATCGTTGGGAACCGGAGCTGAATGAAGCCATACCAAACGACGAGCGTGACA
CCACGATGCCTGTAGCAATGGCAACAACGTTGCGCAAACTATTAACTGGCGAACTACTTACTCTAGCTTC
CCGGCAACAATTAATAGACTGGATGGAGGCGGATAAAGTTGCAGGACCACTTCTGCGCTCGGCCCTTCCG
GCTGGCTGGTTTATTGCTGATAA
Features (pLannotate 1.2.2; 20 found; start..end, strand, type, name):
    337..925     +  rep_origin     ori: high-copy-number ColE1/pMB1/pBR322/pUC origin of replication
   1108..1200    +  CDS            lacI (fragment): lac repressor; lacI; The lac repressor binds to the lac operator to inhibit transcription in E. coli. This inhibition can be relieved by adding lactose or isopropyl-β-D-thiogalactopyranoside (IPTG).
   1213..1234    +  protein_bind   CAP binding site: CAP binding activates transcription in the presence of cAMP. E. coli catabolite activator protein
   1249..1279    +  promoter       lac promoter: promoter for the E. coli lac operon
   1287..1303    +  protein_bind   lac operator: The lac repressor binds to the lac operator to inhibit transcription in E. coli. This inhibition can be relieved by adding lactose or isopropyl-β-D-thiogalactopyranoside (IPTG). lac repressor encoded by lacI
   1376..1497    -  polyA_signal   SV40 poly(A) signal: SV40 polyadenylation signal
   1492..1650    -  CDS            ble (fragment): BLE_KLEPN - Experimental evidence at protein level: Swiss-Prot protein existence level 1. Binding protein with a strong affinity to the bleomycin family of antibiotics. Binds to CL990; an antimitotic-antibiotic compound. From Klebsiella pneumoniae.
   1674..2465    -  CDS            neo: KKA2_KLEPN - Also known as kan, nptII. Experimental evidence at protein level: Swiss-Prot protein existence level 1. Resistance to kanamycin, neomycin, paromomycin, ribostamycin, butirosin and gentamicin B. From Klebsiella pneumoniae.
   2532..2861    -  promoter       SV40 promoter: SV40 enhancer and early promoter
   2875..3303    -  rep_origin     f1 ori (sequence partly withheld): f1 bacteriophage origin of replication; arrow indicates direction of (+) strand synthesis
   3324..3345    -  promoter       SV40 promoter (fragment): SV40 enhancer and early promoter
   3349..3573    -  polyA_signal   bGH poly(A) signal: bovine growth hormone polyadenylation signal
   3691..5475    -  CDS            FZD5: FZD5_HUMAN - Also known as C2orf31. Experimental evidence at protein level: Swiss-Prot protein existence level 1. Receptor for Wnt proteins (PubMed:9054360, PubMed:10097073, PubMed:20530549). Can activate WNT2, WNT10B, WNT5A, but not WNT2B or WNT4 (in vitro); the in vivo situation may be different since not all of these are known to be coexpressed (By similarity). In neurons, activation of WNT7A promotes formation of synapses (PubMed:20530549). Functions in the canonical Wnt/beta-catenin signaling pathway. The canonical Wnt/beta-catenin signaling pathway leads to the activation of disheveled p
   5535..5553    -  promoter       T7 promoter: promoter for bacteriophage T7 RNA polymerase
   5569..5602    -  LTR            5' LTR (truncated) (fragment): truncated 5' long terminal repeat (LTR) from HIV-1
   5598..5801    -  promoter       CMV promoter: human cytomegalovirus (CMV) immediate early promoter
   5802..6181    -  enhancer       CMV enhancer: human cytomegalovirus immediate early enhancer
   6336..6388    +  misc_feature   bom (fragment): basis of mobility region from pBR322
   6447..6551    +  promoter       AmpR promoter: bla
   6552..166     +  CDS            AmpR (across the origin): β-lactamase; bla; confers resistance to ampicillin, carbenicillin, and related antibiotics
