[The description below was written by a language model from this plasmid's Addgene catalogue record and pLannotate feature annotations shown in this document.]
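Description:
TH1532-DuET is a mammalian expression plasmid built on the pcDNA 3.1 (+) backbone that carries human frizzled receptor 5 (FZD5, a class F GPCR of the Frizzled family and a receptor for Wnt proteins). It replicates in E. coli from a high-copy ColE1/pUC-type origin and is selected with ampicillin through the β-lactamase gene. An f1 origin is also present, along with small lac-region remnants (CAP site, lac promoter and operator, a lacI fragment) typical of the backbone. For selection in mammalian cells the backbone provides a neomycin/kanamycin phosphotransferase gene driven by the SV40 enhancer/early promoter and terminated by an SV40 polyadenylation signal, which would allow G418 selection of stable transfectants.

The receptor coding sequence, inserted by Gibson cloning, sits downstream of the CMV immediate-early enhancer and promoter and is followed by the bovine growth hormone polyadenylation signal. A T7 promoter between the CMV promoter and the insert permits in vitro transcription. According to the stated purpose, the "DuET" design places a cleavable hemagglutinin signal peptide and a FLAG epitope at the N terminus and a 1D4 epitope at the C terminus. The catalogue tag field lists the N-terminal tag as "H4", and the automated feature table does not annotate the signal peptide or either tag separately, so their exact arrangement cannot be confirmed from the annotation. The short fragments annotated as an HIV-1 LTR and a ble gene are probably incidental matches from the annotation software. The dual-tag format is intended for mammalian expression and proteomics, and the associated work used such constructs for multiplexed screening of anti-GPCR antibody selectivity.
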