Addgene plasmid #213244: TH1532-DuET
Purpose: The DuET construct encodes the named human GPCR engineered with a cleaved hemagglutinin signal peptide, a 5' FLAG and a 3' 1D4 epitope tag optimized for expression in mammalian cells and proteomics studies.
Depositing lab: Thomas Sakmar. Depositing organization: Rockefeller University. Publication: Multiplexed selectivity screening of anti-GPCR antibodies. Dahl L, Kotliar IB, Bendes A, Dodig-Crnkovic T, Fromm S, Elofsson A, Uhlen M, Sakmar TP, Schwenk JM. Sci Adv. 2023 May 3;9(18):eadf9297. doi: 10.1126/sciadv.adf9297. Epub 2023 May 3. PubMed 37134173.
Backbone
  Vector backbone: pcDNA 3.1 (+)
  Vector type: Mammalian Expression
Growth in bacteria
  Bacterial resistance: Ampicillin, 100 μg/mL
  Growth temperature: 37°C
  Growth strain: DH5alpha
  Copy number: High Copy
Gene/Insert
  Gene/Insert name: TH1532 (alt names: frizzled receptor 5; Frizzled-5, Fz-5, hFz5, FzE5)
  Species: H. sapiens (human)
  Entrez Gene: FZD5 (a.k.a. C2orf31, HFZ5)
  Promoter: CMV, T7
  Tag / fusion protein: H4 (N terminal on insert); 1D4 (C terminal on insert)
  Cloning method: Gibson Cloning
Terms and licenses: Academic/Nonprofit Terms; Industry Terms: Not Available to Industry
Depositor comments: Class: F, Family: Frizzled. Ensembl ID: ENSG00000163251, Uniprot ID: Q13467
How to cite: TH1532-DuET was a gift from Thomas Sakmar (Addgene plasmid # 213244 ; http://n2t.net/addgene:213244 ; RRID:Addgene_213244)
